LOCUS       Exported 7276 bp ds-DNA circular SYN 12-MAY-2021
DEFINITION  ABA-inducible split T7 gRNA for GFP vector using RNAPN d5-19.
ACCESSION   .
VERSION     .
KEYWORDS    pJin-264
SOURCE      synthetic DNA construct
  ORGANISM  synthetic DNA construct
REFERENCE   1 (bases 1 to 7276)
  AUTHORS   Pu J, Kentala K, Dickinson BC
  TITLE     Multidimensional Control of Cas9 by Evolved RNA Polymerase-Based
            Biosensors.
  JOURNAL   ACS Chem Biol. 2018 Feb 16;13(2):431-437. doi:
            10.1021/acschembio.7b00532. Epub 2017 Aug 22.
  PUBMED    28809467
REFERENCE   2 (bases 1 to 7276)
  AUTHORS   .
  TITLE     Direct Submission
  JOURNAL   Exported May 12, 2021 from SnapGene Server 1.1.58
            http://www.snapgene.com
FEATURES             Location/Qualifiers
     source          1..7276
                     /organism="synthetic DNA construct"
                     /mol_type="other DNA"
     misc_feature    465..748
                     /label=cer region
                     /note="ColE1-derived recombination site that helps to
                     maintain plasmids as monomers"
     primer_bind     complement(944..963)
                     /label=T7
                     /note="T7 promoter, forward primer"
     promoter        complement(945..963)
                     /label=T7 promoter
                     /note="promoter for bacteriophage T7 RNA polymerase"
     promoter        989..1088
                     /label=CMVd1 promoter
                     /note="truncated human cytomegalovirus (CMV) immediate
                     early promoter that yields slightly reduced expression
                     relative to the full-length promoter"
     promoter        3862..3961
                     /label=CMVd1 promoter
                     /note="truncated human cytomegalovirus (CMV) immediate
                     early promoter that yields slightly reduced expression
                     relative to the full-length promoter"
     primer_bind     complement(5496..5514)
                     /label=T7 Term
                     /note="T7 terminator, reverse primer"
     polyA_signal    5551..5672
                     /label=SV40 poly(A) signal
                     /note="SV40 polyadenylation signal"
     primer_bind     complement(5562..5581)
                     /label=EBV-rev
                     /note="SV40 polyA terminator, reverse primer"
     primer_bind     5616..5635
                     /label=SV40pA-R
                     /note="SV40 polyA, reverse primer"
     CDS             6071..6865
                     /codon_start=1
                     /gene="aph(3')-II (or nptII)"
                     /product="aminoglycoside phosphotransferase from Tn5"
                     /label=NeoR/KanR
                     /note="confers resistance to neomycin, kanamycin, and G418
                     (Geneticin(R))"
                     /translation="MLEQDGLHAGSPAAWVERLFGYDWAQQTIGCSDAAVFRLSAQGRP
                     VLFVKTDLSGALNELQDEAARLSWLATTGVPCAAVLDVVTEAGRDWLLLGEVPGQDLLS
                     SHLAPAEKVSIMADAMRRLHTLDPATCPFDHQAKHRIERARTRMEAGLVDQDDLDEEHQ
                     GLAPAELFARLKARMPDGEDLVVTHGDACLPNIMVENGRFSGFIDCGRLGVADRYQDIA
                     LATRDIAEELGGEWADRFLVLYGIAAPDSQRIAFYRLLDEFF"
     primer_bind     complement(6125..6144)
                     /label=Neo-R
                     /note="Neomycin resistance gene, reverse primer"
     primer_bind     6735..6754
                     /label=Neo-F
                     /note="Neomycin resistance gene, forward primer"
     rep_origin      complement(7037..349)
                     /direction=LEFT
                     /label=ori
                     /note="high-copy-number ColE1/pMB1/pBR322/pUC origin of
                     replication"
     primer_bind     complement(7117..7136)
                     /label=pBR322ori-F
                     /note="pBR322 origin, forward primer"
ORIGIN
        1 caagctgggc tgtgtgcacg aaccccccgt tcagcccgac cgctgcgcct tatccggtaa
       61 ctatcgtctt gagtccaacc cggtaagaca cgacttatcg ccactggcag cagccactgg
      121 taacaggatt agcagagcga ggtatgtagg cggtgctaca gagttcttga agtggtggcc
      181 taactacggc tacactagaa ggacagtatt tggtatctgc gctctgctga agccagttac
      241 cttcggaaaa agagttggta gctcttgatc cggcaaacaa accaccgctg gtagcggtgg
      301 tttttttgtt tgcaagcagc agattacgcg cagaaaaaaa ggatttcaag aagatccttt
      361 gatcttttct acggggtctg acgctcagtg gaacgaaaac tcacgttaag ggattttggt
      421 catgagatta tcaaaaagga tcttcaccta gatcctttta tagtccggaa atacaggaac
      481 gcacgctgga tggcccttcg ctgggatggt gaaaccatga aaaatggcag cttcagtgga
      541 ttaagtgggg gtaatgtggc ctgtaccctc tggttgcata ggtattcata cggttaaaat
      601 ttatcaggcg cgattgcggc agtttttcgg gtggtttgtt gccattttta cctgtctgct
      661 gccgtgatcg cgctgaacgc gttttagcgg tgcgtacaat taagggatta tggtaaatcc
      721 acttactgtc tgccctcgta gccatcgaga taaaccgcag tactccggcc acgatggaaa
      781 aaaactaaca gatactctag tagaaaaaaa ctaacagata ctctagtaaa aaaaatctcg
      841 ccaacaagtt gacgagataa acacggcatt ttgccttgtt ttagtagatt ctgtaatttt
      901 cattacagag tactaaaacg ccgaggtgaa gttcgagggc tctccctata gtgagtcgta
      961 ttacgtccgg cgtagaggat cgagatctcc aaaatcaacg ggactttcca aaatgtcgta
     1021 ataaccccgc cccgttgacg caaatgggcg gtaggcgtgt acggtgggag gtctatataa
     1081 gcatagctgg tttagtgaac cgtcagatca ctagaagctt acgctaccac catgacccag
     1141 gacgagttta cccagctgtc acagtcaatc gccgagtttc acacctatca gctggggaac
     1201 ggaagatgta gtagtctgct ggcccagaga atccacgctc cccctgaaac cgtgtggagc
     1261 gtggtccgga gattcgatag accacaaatc tacaagcact tcatcaagag ctgcaacgtg
     1321 tccgaagatt tcgagatgcg cgtcggatgt acacgagacg tgaacgtcat ctctggcctg
     1381 cccgcaaata ctagtcgaga gcggctggac ctgctggacg atgacaggcg cgtgactggg
     1441 ttctccatta ccggcgggga acacagactg aggaactaca agtctgtgac cacagtccat
     1501 aggtttgaga aagaggaaga ggaagagcgc atttggaccg tggtcctgga aagctacgtg
     1561 gtcgatgtgc ccgagggcaa tagcgaagag gacacaaggc tgtttgccga tactgtgatt
     1621 cggctgaacc tgcagaaact ggcaagcatt actgaggcta tgaacacgtc gggtggaagc
     1681 ggtaaagcat ttatgcaagt tgtcgaggct gacatgctct ctaagggtct actcggtggc
     1741 gaggcgtggt cttcgtggca taaggaagac tctattcatg taggagtacg ctgcatcgag
     1801 atgctcattg agtcaaccgg aatggttagc ttacaccgcc aaaatgctgg cgtagtaggt
     1861 caagactctg agactatcga actcgcacct gaatacgctg aggctatcgc aacccgtgca
     1921 ggtgcgctgg ctggcatctc tccgatgttc caaccttgcg tagttcctcc taagccgtgg
     1981 actggcatta ctggtggtgg ctattgggct aacggtcgtc gtcctctggc gctggtgcgt
     2041 actcacagta agaaagcact gatgcgctac gaagacgttt acatgcctga ggtgtacaaa
     2101 gcgattaaca ttgcgcaaaa caccgcatgg aaaatcaaca agaaagtcct agcggtcgcc
     2161 aacgtaatca ccaagtggaa gcattgtccg gtcgaggaca tccctgcgat tgagcgtgaa
     2221 gaactcccga tgaaaccgga agacatcgac atgaatcctg aggctctcac cgcgtggaaa
     2281 cgtgctgccg ctgctgtgta ccgcaaggac aaggctcgca agtctcgccg tatcagcctt
     2341 gagttcatgc ttgagcaagc caataagttt gctaaccata aggccatctg gttcccttac
     2401 aacatggact ggcgcggtcg tgtttacgct gtgtcaatgt tcaacccgca aggtaacgat
     2461 atgaccaaag gactgcttac gctggcgaaa ggtaaaccaa tcggtaagga aggttactac
     2521 tggctgaaaa tccacggtgc aaactgtgcg ggtgtcgata aggttccgtt ccctgagcgc
     2581 atcaagttca ttgaggaaaa ccacgagaac atcatggctt gcgctaagtc tccactggag
     2641 aacacttggt gggctgagca agattctccg ttctgcttcc ttgcgttctg ctttgagtac
     2701 gctggggtac agcaccacgg cctgagctat aactgctccc ttccgctggc gtttgacggg
     2761 tcttgctctg gcatccagca cttctccgcg atgctccgag atgaggtagg tggtcgcgcg
     2821 gttaacttgc ttcctagtga aaccgttcag gacatctacg ggattgttgc taagaaagtc
     2881 aacgagattc tacaagcaga cgcaatcaat gggaccgata acgaagtagt taccgtgacc
     2941 gatgagaaca ctggtgaaat ctctgagaaa gtcaagctgg gcactaaggc actggctggt
     3001 caatggctgg cttacggtgt tactcgcagt gtgactaagc gttcagtcat gacgctggct
     3061 tacgggtcca aagagttcgg cttccgtcaa caagtgctgg aagataccat tcagccagct
     3121 attgattccg gcaagggtct gatgttcact cagccgaatc aggctgctgg atacatggct
     3181 aagctgattt gggaatctgt gagcgtgacg gtggtagctg cggttgaagc aatgaactgg
     3241 cttaagtctg ctgctaagct gctggctgct gaggtcaaag ataagaagac tggagagatt
     3301 cttcgcaagc gttgcgctgt gcattgggta actcctgatg gtttccctgt gtggcaggaa
     3361 tacaagaagc ctattcagac gcgcttgaac ctgatgttcc tcggtcagtt ccgcttacag
     3421 cctaccatta acaccaacaa agatagcgag attgatgcac acaaacagga gtctggtatc
     3481 gctcctaact ttgtacacag ccaagacggt agccaccttc gtaagactgt agtgtgggca
     3541 cacgagaagt acggaatcga atcttttgca ctgattcacg actccttcgg taccattccg
     3601 gctgacgctg cgaacctgtt caaagcagtg cgcgaaacta tggttgacac atatgagtct
     3661 tgtgatgtac tggctgattt ctacgaccag ttcgctgacc agttgcacga gtctcaattg
     3721 gacaaaatgc cagcacttcc ggctaaaggt aacttgaacc tccgtgacat cttagagtcg
     3781 gacttcgcgt tcgcgtaatg tttaaacgaa ttcgggctcg gtacccgggg atcctctaga
     3841 gtcgacctgc aggcatgcaa gccaaaatca acgggacttt ccaaaatgtc gtaataaccc
     3901 cgccccgttg acgcaaatgg gcggtaggcg tgtacggtgg gaggtctata taagcagagc
     3961 tggtttagtg aaccgtcaga tcactagaag cttacgctac caccatgaac acgattaaca
     4021 tcgctaagaa cgacttctct gacatcgaac tggctgctat cccgttaaac actctggctg
     4081 accattacgg tgagcgttca gctcgcggac agttggccct tgagcatgag tcttacgaga
     4141 tgggtgaagc acgcttccgc aagatgtttg agtgtcaact taaagctggt aaggttgcgg
     4201 ataatgctgc cgccaagcct ctcatcacta ccctactccc taagatgatt gcccgcatca
     4261 acgactggtt tgaggaagtg aaagctaagc gcggcaggcg cccgacagcc ttcaagttcc
     4321 taaaagaaat caagccggaa gccgtagcgt acatcaccat taagacctct ctggcttgcc
     4381 taaccagtgc tgacaataca accgttcagg ctgtagcaag cgcaatcggt cggaccattg
     4441 aggacgaggc tcgcttcggt cgtatccgtg accttgaagc taagcacttc aagaaaaacg
     4501 ttgaggaaca actcaacaag cgcgtagggc acgtctacaa gggtggctct ggctctggct
     4561 cgagcgtccc cctgtatggg ttcaccagca tttgtgggcg gagaccagag atggaggcag
     4621 ccgtcagcac tattccccgg ttcctgcagt caagctccgg cagcatgctg gacgggaggt
     4681 tcgatccaca gtccgccgct cacttctttg gggtctacga tggacatggc gggtcccagg
     4741 tggccaacta ttgcagggag cgcatgcacc tggctctggc agaggaaatc gccaaggaga
     4801 aacctatgct gtgcgacgga gatacatggc tggaaaagtg gaagaaagcc ctgttcaact
     4861 cttttctgcg ggtggactcc gagatcgaat ctgtcgctcc tgagaccgtg ggctctacaa
     4921 gtgtggtcgc agtggtcttc ccatctcaca tttttgtcgc aaattgcggc gacagccggg
     4981 ccgtgctgtg caggggaaag accgccctgc cactgagcgt ggaccataaa cccgacaggg
     5041 aggatgaagc agcccgcatc gaggctgcag gaggcaaagt gatccagtgg aacggagcac
     5101 gggtgtttgg cgtcctggcc atgtcacgca gcattgggga tcgatacctg aaaccatcaa
     5161 tcattcccga ccctgaagtg actgccgtca agagagtgaa agaagacgat tgcctgatcc
     5221 tggctagcga cggcgtctgg gatgtgatga ccgacgagga agcatgtgag atggcccgaa
     5281 agcggattct gctgtggcat aagaaaaatg ccgtggctgg cgatgctagt ctgctggcag
     5341 acgagcggag aaaggaaggg aaagatcccg ccgctatgag tgcagccgaa tatctgtcaa
     5401 aactggctat tcagaggggc agtaaggaca acatctccgt cgtcgtcgtg gacctgaagt
     5461 gaaagcccga aaggaagctg agttggctgc tgccaccgct gagcaataac tagcataacc
     5521 ccttggggcg gccgcttcga gcagacatga taagatacat tgatgagttt ggacaaacca
     5581 caactagaat gcagtgaaaa aaatgcttta tttgtgaaat ttgtgatgct attgctttat
     5641 ttgtaaccat tataagctgc aataaacaag ttaacaacaa caattgcatt cattttatgt
     5701 ttcaggttca gggggagatg tgggaggttt ttttaagcaa gtaaaacctc tacaaatgtg
     5761 gtaaaatcga attctaatgg atcctctttg cgcttgcgtt ttcccttgtc cagatagccc
     5821 agtagctgac attcatccgg ggtcagcacc atttctgcgg actggctttc tacgtgttcc
     5881 gcttccttta gcagcccttg cgccctgagt gcttgcggca gcgtgagctt caaaagaatt
     5941 gccagctggg gcgccctctg gtaaggttgg gaagccctgc aaagtaaact ggatggcttt
     6001 cttgccgcca aggatctgat ggcgcagggg atcaagatct gatcaagaga caggatgacg
     6061 gtcgtttcgc atgcttgaac aagatggatt gcacgcaggt tctccggccg cttgggtgga
     6121 gaggctattc ggctatgact gggcacaaca gacaatcggc tgctctgatg ccgccgtgtt
     6181 ccggctgtca gcgcaggggc gcccggttct ttttgtcaag accgacctgt ccggtgccct
     6241 gaatgaactg caggacgagg cagcgcggct atcgtggctg gccacgacgg gcgttccttg
     6301 cgcagctgtg ctcgacgttg tcactgaagc gggaagggac tggctgctat tgggcgaagt
     6361 gccggggcag gatctcctgt catctcacct tgctcctgcc gagaaagtat ccatcatggc
     6421 tgatgcaatg cggcggctgc atacgcttga tccggctacc tgcccattcg accaccaagc
     6481 gaaacatcgc atcgagcgag cacgcactcg gatggaagcc ggtcttgtcg atcaggatga
     6541 tctggacgaa gagcatcagg ggctcgcgcc agccgaactg ttcgccaggc tcaaggcgcg
     6601 tatgccggat ggtgaggatc tcgtcgtgac tcatggcgat gcctgcttgc cgaatatcat
     6661 ggtggaaaat ggccgctttt ctggattcat cgactgtggc cggctgggtg tggcggaccg
     6721 ctatcaggac atagcgttgg ctacccgtga tattgctgaa gagcttggcg gcgaatgggc
     6781 tgaccgcttc ctcgtgcttt acggtatcgc cgctcccgat tcgcagcgca tcgccttcta
     6841 tcgccttctt gacgagttct tctgagcggg actctggggt tcgaaatgac cgaccaagcg
     6901 acgcccaacc ggtatcagct cactcaaagg cggtaatacg gttatccaca gaatcagggg
     6961 ataacgcagg aaagaacatg tgagcaaaag gccagcaaaa ggccaggaac cgtaaaaagg
     7021 ccgcgttgct ggcgtttttc cataggctcc gcccccctga cgagcatcac aaaaatcgac
     7081 gctcaagtca gaggtggcga aacccgacag gactataaag ataccaggcg tttccccctg
     7141 gaagctccct cgtgcgctct cctgttccga ccctgccgct taccggatac ctgtccgcct
     7201 ttctcccttc gggaagcgtg gcgctttctc atagctcacg ctgtaggtat ctcagttcgg
     7261 tgtaggtcgt tcgctc
//
